>Addgene plasmid #157215 | pD649-HAsp-BTN3A2-COMP5AP-AviTag-9xHis | depositor full sequence | sequence record 303539 | Full Sequence
TTTCAATATTATTGAAGCATTTATCAGGGTTATTGTCTCATGAGCGGATACATATTTGAATGTATTTAGA
AAAATAAACAAATAGGGGTCAGTGTTACAACCAATTAACCAATTCTGAACATTATCGCGAGCCCATTTAT
ACCTGAATATGGCTCATAACACCCCTTGCTCATGACCAAAATCCCTTAACGTGAGTTACGCGCGCGTCGT
TCCACTGAGCGTCAGACCCCGTAGAAAAGATCAAAGGATCTTCTTGAGATCCTTTTTTTCTGCGCGTAAT
CTGCTGCTTGCAAACAAAAAAACCACCGCTACCAGCGGTGGTTTGTTTGCCGGATCAAGAGCTACCAACT
CTTTTTCCGAAGGTAACTGGCTTCAGCAGAGCGCAGATACCAAATACTGTTCTTCTAGTGTAGCCGTAGT
TAGCCCACCACTTCAAGAACTCTGTAGCACCGCCTACATACCTCGCTCTGCTAATCCTGTTACCAGTGGC
TGCTGCCAGTGGCGATAAGTCGTGTCTTACCGGGTTGGACTCAAGACGATAGTTACCGGATAAGGCGCAG
CGGTCGGGCTGAACGGGGGGTTCGTGCACACAGCCCAGCTTGGAGCGAACGACCTACACCGAACTGAGAT
ACCTACAGCGTGAGCTATGAGAAAGCGCCACGCTTCCCGAAGGGAGAAAGGCGGACAGGTATCCGGTAAG
CGGCAGGGTCGGAACAGGAGAGCGCACGAGGGAGCTTCCAGGGGGAAACGCCTGGTATCTTTATAGTCCT
GTCGGGTTTCGCCACCTCTGACTTGAGCGTCGATTTTTGTGATGCTCGTCAGGGGGGCGGAGCCTATGGA
AAAACGCCAGCAACGCGGCCTTTTTACGGTTCCTGGCCTTTTGCTGGCCTTTTGCTCACATGTTCTTTCC
TGCGTTATCCCCTGATTCTGTGGATAACCGTATTACCGCCTTTGAGTGAGCTGATACCGCTCGCCGCAGC
CGAACGACCGAGCGCAGCGAGTCAGTGAGCGAGGAAGCGGAAGGCGAGAGTAGGGAACTGCCAGGCATCA
AACTAAGCAGAAGGCCCCTGACGGATGGCCTTTTTGCGTTTCTACAAACTCTTTCTGTGTTGTAAAACGA
CGGCCAGTCTTAAGCTCGGGCCCCCTGGGCGGTTCTGATAACGAGTAATCGTTAATCCGCAAATAACGTA
AAAACCCGCTTCGGCGGGTTTTTTTATGGGGGGAGTTTAGGGAAAGAGCATTTGTCAGAATATTTAAGGG
CGCCTGTCACTTTGCTTGATATATGAGAATTATTTAACCTTATAAATGAGAAAAAAGCAACGCACTTTAA
ATAAGATACGTTGCTTTTTCGATTGATGAACACCTATAATTAAACTATTCATCTATTATTTATGATTTTT
TGTATATACAATATTTCTAGTTTGTTAAAGAGAATTAAGAAAATAAATCTCGAAAATAATAAAGGGAAAA
TCAGTTTTTGATATCAAAATTATACATGTCAACGATAATACAAAATATAATACAAACTATAAGATGTTAT
CAGTATTTATTATCATTTAGAATAAATTTTGTGTCGCCCTTAATTGTGAGCGGATAACAATTACGAGCTT
CATGCACAGTGGCGTTGACTCAATATTGGCCATTAGCCATATTATTCATTGGTTATATAGCATAAATCAA
TATTGGCTATTGGCCATTGCATACGTTGTATCTATATCATAATATGTACATTTATATTGGCTCATGTCCA
ATATGACCGCCATGTTGGCATTGATTATTGACTAGTTATTAATAGTAATCAATTACGGGGTCATTAGTTC
ATAGCCCATATATGGAGTTCCGCGTTACATAACTTACGGTAAATGGCCCGCCTGGCTGACCGCCCAACGA
CCCCCGCCCATTGACGTCAATAATGACGTATGTTCCCATAGTAACGCCAATAGGGACTTTCCATTGACGT
CAATGGGTGGAGTATTTACGGTAAACTGCCCACTTGGCAGTACATCAAGTGTATCATATGCCAAGTACGC
CCCCTATTGACGTCAATGACGGTAAATGGCCCGCCTGGCATTATGCCCAGTACATGACCTTATGGGACTT
TCCTACTTGGCAGTACATCTACGTATTAGTCATCGCTATTACCATGGTGATGCGGTTTTGGCAGTACATC
AATGGGCGTGGATAGCGGTTTGACTCACGGGGATTTCCAAGTCTCCACCCCATTGACGTCAATGGGAGTT
TGTTTTGGCACCAAAATCAACGGGACTTTCCAAAATGTCGTAACAACTCCGCCCCATTGACGCAAATGGG
CGGTAGGCGTGTACGGTGGGAGGTCTATATAAGCAGAGCTCGTTTAGTGAACCGTCAGATCGCCTGGAGA
CGCCATCCACGCTGTTTTGACCTCCATAGAAGACACCGGGACCGATCCAGCCTCCGCGGCCGGGAACGGT
GCATTGGAACGCGGATTCCCCGTGCCAAGAGTGACGTAAGTACCGCCTATAGAGTCTATAGGCCCACCCC
CTTGGCTTCGTTAGAACGCGGCTACAATTAATACATAACCTTATGTATCATACACATACGATTTAGGTGA
CACTATAGAATAACATCCACTTTGCCTTTCTCTCCACAGGTGTCCACTCCCAGGTCCAACTGCACCTCGG
TTCTATCGAAAACGCGCCTGCTAGCGCCACCATGAAGACCATCATTGCCCTGAGCTACATCTTCTGCCTG
GTGTTCGCTGCGGCCGCC
[639 nt withheld, positions 2749-3387]
AGAAGCGCCCAGCCTTGGGGCGCGCCGGAAGATCAAGTTGATCCAAGATTGATTGATGGCAAGGGCGGAT
CTCTGGAGGTGCTGTTCCAGGGACCAGGCGGAAGCGGCAATCCCGGCGGCGATCTGGCCCCCCAGATGCT
GCGCGAGCTGCAGGAGACCAATGCCGCCCTGCAGGACGTGCGCGAGCTGCTGCGCCACCGCGTGAAGGAG
ATCACCTTCCTGAAGAACACCGTGATGGAGTGCGACGCCTGCGGTATGCAGCCCTCTAGAGGCTCCGGCT
CCATCATCCCAGTTGAGGAGGAGAACCCGGACTTCTGGAACCGCGAGGCAGCCGAGGCCCTGGGTGCCGC
CAAGAAGCTGCAGCCTGCACAGACAGCCGCCAAGAACCTCATCATCTTCCTGGGCGATGGGATGGGGGTG
TCTACGGTGACAGCTGCCAGGATCCTAAAAGGGCAGAAGAAGGACAAACTGGGGCCTGAGATACCCCTGG
CCATGGACCGCTTCCCATATGTGGCTCTGTCCAAGACATACAATGTAGACAAACATGTGCCAGACAGTGG
AGCCACAGCCACGGCCTACCTGTGCGGGGTCAAGGGCAACTTCCAGACCATTGGCTTGAGTGCAGCCGCC
CGCTTTAACCAGTGCAACACGACACGCGGCAACGAGGTCATCTCCGTGATGAATCGGGCCAAGAAAGCAG
GGAAGTCAGTGGGAGTGGTAACCACCACACGAGTGCAGCACGCCTCGCCAGCCGGCACCTACGCCCACAC
GGTGAACCGCAACTGGTACTCGGACGCCGACGTGCCTGCCTCGGCCCGCCAGGAGGGGTGCCAGGACATC
GCTACGCAGCTCATCTCCAACATGGACATTGACGTGATCCTAGGTGGAGGCCGAAAGTACATGTTTCGCA
TGGGAACCCCAGACCCTGAGTACCCAGATGACTACAGCCAAGGTGGGACCAGGCTGGACGGGAAGAATCT
GGTGCAGGAATGGCTGGCGAAGCGCCAGGGTGCCCGGTATGTGTGGAACCGCACTGAGCTCATGCAGGCT
TCCCTGGACCCGTCTGTGACCCATCTCATGGGTCTCTTTGAGCCTGGAGACATGAAATACGAGATCCACC
GAGACTCCACACTGGACCCCTCCCTGATGGAGATGACAGAGGCTGCCCTGCGCCTGCTGAGCAGGAACCC
CCGCGGCTTCTTCCTCTTCGTGGAGGGTGGTCGCATCGACCATGGTCATCATGAAAGCAGGGCTTACCGG
GCACTGACTGAGACGATCATGTTCGACGACGCCATTGAGAGGGCGGGCCAGCTCACCAGCGAGGAGGACA
CGCTGAGCCTCGTCACTGCCGACCACTCCCACGTCTTCTCCTTCGGAGGCTACCCCCTGCGAGGGAGCTC
CATCTTCGGGCTGGCCCCTGGCAAGGCCCGGGACAGGAAGGCCTACACGGTCCTCCTATACGGAAACGGT
CCAGGCTATGTGCTCAAGGACGGCGCCCGGCCGGATGTTACCGAGAGCGAGAGCGGGAGCCCCGAGTATC
GGCAGCAGTCAGCAGTGCCCCTGGACGAAGAGACCCACGCAGGCGAGGACGTGGCGGTGTTCGCGCGCGG
CCCGCAGGCGCACCTGGTTCACGGCGTGCAGGAGCAGACCTTCATAGCGCACGTCATGGCCTTCGCCGCC
TGCCTGGAGCCCTACACCGCCTGCGACCTGGCGCCCCCCGCCGGCACCACCGACGCCGCGCACCCGGGTG
GCGGAGGACTGAACGACATCTTCGAGGCTCAGAAAATCGAATGGCACGAACATCACCATCACCATCACCA
TCACCATTAAGGCCGGCCTGTAGTCACTGGCACAACGCGTTACCCGGTAAGCCAATCGGGTATACACGGT
CGTCATACTGCAGACAGGGTTCTTCTACTTTGCAAGATAGTCTTGAGTAGTAAAATAAATAGATAGAGAA
AATCAGCCTCGACTGTGCCTTCTAGTTGCCAGCCATCTGTTGTTTGCCCCTCCCCCGTGCCTTCCTTGAC
CCTGGAAGGTGCCACTCCCACTGTCCTTTCCTAATAAAATGAGGAAATTGCATCACAACACTCAACCCTA
TCTCGGTCTATTCTTTTGATTTATAAGGGATTTTGCCGATTTCGGCCTATTGGTTAAAAAATGAGCTGAT
TTAACAAAAATTTAACGCGAATTAATTCTGTGGAATGTGTGTCAGTTAGGGTGTGGAAAGTCCCCAGGCT
CCCCAGCAGGCAGAAGTATGCAAAGCATGCATCTCAATTAGTCAGCAACCAGGTGTGGAAAGTCCCCAGG
CTCCCCAGCAGGCAGAAGTATGCAAAGCATGCATCTCAATTAGTCAGCAACCATAGTCCCGCCCCTAACT
CCGCCCATCCCGCCCCTAACTCCGCCCAGTTCCGCCCATTCTCCGCCCCATGGCTGACTAATTTTTTTTA
TTTATGCAGAGGCCGAGGCCGCCTCTGCCTCTGAGCTATTCCAGAAGTAGTGAGGAGGCTTTTTTGGAGG
CCTAGGCTTTTGCAAAAAGCTCCCGGGAGCTTGTATATCCATTTTCGGATCTGATCAGCACGTGTTGACA
ATTAATCATCGGCATAGTATATCGGCATAGTATAATACGACAAGGTGAGGAACTAAACCATGACCGAGTA
CAAGCCCACGGTGCGCCTCGCCACCCGCGACGACGTCCCCAGGGCCGTACGCACCCTCGCCGCCGCGTTC
GCCGACTACCCCGCCACGCGCCACACCGTCGATCCGGACCGCCACATCGAGCGGGTCACCGAGCTGCAAG
AACTCTTCCTCACGCGCGTCGGGCTCGACATCGGCAAGGTGTGGGTCGCGGACGACGGCGCCGCGGTGGC
GGTCTGGACCACGCCGGAGAGCGTCGAAGCGGGGGCGGTGTTCGCCGAGATCGGCCCGCGCATGGCCGAG
TTGAGCGGTTCCCGGCTGGCCGCGCAGCAACAGATGGAAGGCCTCCTGGCGCCGCACCGGCCCAAGGAGC
CCGCGTGGTTCCTGGCCACCGTCGGCGTCTCGCCCGACCACCAGGGCAAGGGTCTGGGCAGCGCCGTCGT
GCTCCCCGGAGTGGAGGCGGCCGAGCGCGCCGGGGTGCCCGCCTTCCTGGAGACATCCGCGCCCCGCAAC
CTCCCCTTCTACGAGCGGCTCGGCTTCACCGTCACCGCCGACGTCGAGGTGCCCGAAGGACCGCGCACCT
GGTGCATGACCCGCAAGCCCGGTGCCTGACACGTGCTACGAGATTTCGATTCCACCGCCGCCTTCTATGA
AAGGTTGGGCTTCGGAATCGTTTTCCGGGACGCCGGCTGGATGATCCTCCAGCGCGGGGATCTCATGCTG
GAGTTCTTCGCCCACCCCAACTTGTTTATTGCAGCTTATAATGGTTACAAATAAAGCAATAGCATCACAA
ATTTCACAAATAAAGCATTTTTTTCACTGCATTCTAGTTGTGGTTTGTCCAAACTCATCAATGTATCTTA
TCATGTCTGTATACCGTCGACCTCTAGCTAGAGCTTGGCGTAATCATGGTCATTACCAATGCTTAATCAG
TGAGGCACCTATCTCAGCGATCTGTCTATTTCGTTCATCCATAGTTGCCTGACTCCCCGTCGTGTAGATA
ACTACGATACGGGAGGGCTTACCATCTGGCCCCAGCGCTGCGATGATACCGCGAGAACCACGCTCACCGG
CTCCGGATTTATCAGCAATAAACCAGCCAGCCGGAAGGGCCGAGCGCAGAAGTGGTCCTGCAACTTTATC
CGCCTCCATCCAGTCTATTAATTGTTGCCGGGAAGCTAGAGTAAGTAGTTCGCCAGTTAATAGTTTGCGC
AACGTTGTTGCCATCGCTACAGGCATCGTGGTGTCACGCTCGTCGTTTGGTATGGCTTCATTCAGCTCCG
GTTCCCAACGATCAAGGCGAGTTACATGATCCCCCATGTTGTGCAAAAAAGCGGTTAGCTCCTTCGGTCC
TCCGATCGTTGTCAGAAGTAAGTTGGCCGCAGTGTTATCACTCATGGTTATGGCAGCACTGCATAATTCT
CTTACTGTCATGCCATCCGTAAGATGCTTTTCTGTGACTGGTGAGTACTCAACCAAGTCATTCTGAGAAT
AGTGTATGCGGCGACCGAGTTGCTCTTGCCCGGCGTCAATACGGGATAATACCGCGCCACATAGCAGAAC
TTTAAAAGTGCTCATCATTGGAAAACGTTCTTCGGGGCGAAAACTCTCAAGGATCTTACCGCTGTTGAGA
TCCAGTTCGATGTAACCCACTCGTGCACCCAACTGATCTTCAGCATCTTTTACTTTCACCAGCGTTTCTG
GGTGAGCAAAAACAGGAAGGCAAAATGCCGCAAAAAAGGGAATAAGGGCGACACGGAAATGTTGAATACT
CATATTCTTCCTT
Features (pLannotate 1.2.2; 24 found; start..end, strand, type, name):
    119..143     -  CDS            KanR (fragment): aminoglycoside phosphotransferase; aph(3')-Ia; confers resistance to kanamycin
    254..842     +  rep_origin     ori: high-copy-number ColE1/pMB1/pBR322/pUC origin of replication
   1067..1084    +  terminator     rrnB T2 terminator (fragment): transcription terminator T2 from the E. coli rrnB gene
   1109..1128    -  CDS            lacZα (fragment): LacZα fragment of β-galactosidase; lacZ fragment
   1584..1600    +  protein_bind   lac operator: The lac repressor binds to the lac operator to inhibit transcription in E. coli. This inhibition can be relieved by adding lactose or isopropyl-β-D-thiogalactopyranoside (IPTG). lac repressor encoded by lacI
   1843..2146    +  enhancer       CMV enhancer: human cytomegalovirus immediate early enhancer
   2147..2350    +  promoter       CMV promoter: human cytomegalovirus (CMV) immediate early promoter
   2486..2529    +  intron         CMV intron (fragment): modified intron A from human cytomegalovirus
   2581..2599    +  promoter       SP6 promoter: promoter for bacteriophage SP6 RNA polymerase
   2603..2640    +  CDS            IgH signal sequence (fragment): signal sequence from the mouse immunoglobulin heavy chain variable region
   2743..3405    +  CDS            BTN3A2 (fragment) (sequence partly withheld): BT3A2_HUMAN - Also known as BT3.2, BTF3, BTF4. Experimental evidence at protein level: Swiss-Prot protein existence level 1. Plays a role in T-cell responses in the adaptive immune response. Inhibits the release of IFNG from activated T-cells. From Homo sapiens (Human).
   3502..3681    +  CDS            Comp (fragment): COMP_RAT - Experimental evidence at protein level: Swiss-Prot protein existence level 1. May play a role in the structural integrity of cartilage via its interaction with other extracellular matrix proteins such as the collagens and fibronectin. Can mediate the interaction of chondrocytes with the cartilage extracellular matrix through interaction with cell surface integrin receptors. Could play a role in the pathogenesis of osteoarthritis. Potent suppressor of apoptosis in both primary chondrocytes and transformed cells. Suppresses apoptosis by blocking the activation of caspase-3 and by indu
   3669..5121    +  CDS            SEAP (fragment): secreted alkaline phosphatase from human placenta The natural enzyme has a C-terminal transmembrane sequence that is replaced by a GPI anchor.
   5146..5187    +  CDS            AviTag™ (fragment): peptide tag that allows for enzymatic biotinylation
   5191..5214    +  CDS            8xHis: 8xHis affinity tag
   5360..5471    +  polyA_signal   bGH poly(A) signal: bovine growth hormone polyadenylation signal
   5472..5580    +  rep_origin     f1 ori (fragment): f1 bacteriophage origin of replication; arrow indicates direction of (+) strand synthesis
   5594..5923    +  promoter       SV40 promoter: SV40 enhancer and early promoter
   5971..6018    +  promoter       EM7 promoter: synthetic bacterial promoter&nbsp
   6037..6636    +  CDS            PuroR (fragment): puromycin N-acetyltransferase; pac from Streptomyces; confers resistance to puromycin
   6646..6771    +  CDS            ble (fragment): BLE_KLEPN - Experimental evidence at protein level: Swiss-Prot protein existence level 1. Binding protein with a strong affinity to the bleomycin family of antibiotics. Binds to CL990; an antimitotic-antibiotic compound. From Klebsiella pneumoniae.
   6766..6887    +  polyA_signal   SV40 poly(A) signal: SV40 polyadenylation signal
   6940..7800    -  CDS            AmpR: β-lactamase; bla; confers resistance to ampicillin, carbenicillin, and related antibiotics
   7803..89      -  promoter       AmpR promoter (fragment) (across the origin): bla
