[The description below was written by a language model from this plasmid's Addgene catalogue record and pLannotate feature annotations shown in this document.]
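Description:
pD649-HAsp-BTN3A2-COMP5AP-AviTag-9xHis is a mammalian expression plasmid built on the pD649 backbone for secreted production of the extracellular domain of human BTN3A2 (butyrophilin 3A2, CD277 family). It is maintained in E. coli at high copy through a ColE1/pUC-type origin and selected with ampicillin via the bla gene. The feature table also shows an SV40 early promoter/EM7 promoter unit driving a puromycin N-acetyltransferase gene with an SV40 poly(A) signal, which could in principle allow selection in mammalian cells. Several short annotated fragments (KanR, lacZα, ble, f1 ori) appear to be backbone remnants rather than functional elements.

Expression is driven by the CMV enhancer and immediate-early promoter, followed by a fragment of CMV intron A and an SP6 promoter just upstream of the coding region. The open reading frame begins with a signal peptide: the construct name indicates an HA-derived leader, although the automated annotation matched a fragment of this region to an IgH signal sequence. The roughly 660 bp BTN3A2 ectodomain lies between retained NotI and AscI sites, so ectodomains can be exchanged as a cassette. Downstream, supplied by the backbone, are the coiled-coil region of rat cartilage oligomeric matrix protein, which assembles fusion partners into pentamers, human placental alkaline phosphatase as an enzymatic reporter, an AviTag for site-specific biotinylation, and a polyhistidine tag (named 9xHis; annotated as 8xHis) for purification, ending with a bGH poly(A) signal.

The multimerised, enzymatically detectable protein is suited to avidity-enhanced detection of weak extracellular interactions, and the plasmid belongs to a collection made for mapping a human IgSF cell-surface interactome. The depositor notes that some plasmids in the collection may carry an IS4-like transposase insertion upstream of the CMV promoter; none is annotated here.
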