Addgene plasmid #157215: pD649-HAsp-BTN3A2-COMP5AP-AviTag-9xHis
Purpose: Mammalian expression of cell-surface protein extracellular domain fused to COMP5AP-AviTag-9xHis. Protein is secreted from cells.
Depositing lab: Chris Garcia. Depositing organization: Stanford University. Publication: A Human IgSF Cell-Surface Interactome Reveals a Complex Network of Protein-Protein Interactions. Wojtowicz WM, Vielmetter J, Fernandes RA, Siepe DH, Eastman CL, Chisholm GB, Cox S, Klock H, Anderson PW, Rue SM, Miller JJ, Glaser SM, Bragstad ML, Vance J, Lam AW, Lesley SA, Zinn K, Garcia KC. Cell. 2020 Aug 20;182(4):1027-1043.e17. doi: 10.1016/j.cell.2020.07.025. PubMed 32822567.
Backbone
  Vector backbone: pD649
  Backbone size w/o insert (bp): 7153
  Vector type: Mammalian Expression
Growth in bacteria
  Bacterial resistance: Ampicillin, 100 μg/mL
  Growth temperature: 37°C
  Growth strain: DH5alpha
  Copy number: High Copy
Gene/Insert
  Gene/Insert name: BTN3A2 (alt name: BT3A2)
  Species: H. sapiens (human)
  Insert size (bp): 657
  Entrez Gene: BTN3A2 (a.k.a. BT3.2, BTF4, BTN3.2, CD277)
  Promoter: CMV/SP6
  Tag / fusion protein: COMP5AP-AviTag-9xHis (C terminal on backbone)
  Cloning method: Restriction Enzyme; 5′ cloning site GCGGCCGC (not destroyed); 3′ cloning site GGCGCGCC (not destroyed)
  Sequencing primers: 5′ ATTTAGGTGACACTATAG; 3′ CGTCGCACTCCATCACGGTG
Resource information
  A portion of this plasmid was derived from a plasmid made by: synthesis by ThermoFisher
Terms and licenses: Academic/Nonprofit Terms; Industry Terms: Not Available to Industry
Depositor comments: Some plasmids in this collection may have an IS4-like element ISVsa5 family transposase upstream of the CMV promoter.
How to cite: pD649-HAsp-BTN3A2-COMP5AP-AviTag-9xHis was a gift from Chris Garcia (Addgene plasmid # 157215 ; http://n2t.net/addgene:157215 ; RRID:Addgene_157215)
