>Addgene plasmid #157215 | pD649-HAsp-BTN3A2-COMP5AP-AviTag-9xHis | depositor partial sequence | sequence record 303540 | insert (extracellular domain)
[639 nt withheld, positions 1-639]
AGAAGCGCCCAGCCTTGG
